>Addgene plasmid #27184 | xylt1_L (OZ509) | addgene partial sequence | sequence record 33605 | 27184 with OK.61 (5' GGGTAGTACGATGACGGAACCTGTC 3')
GGCCCTGAGAAAATCCAAGCTTTGGCGGCCGCTGACTACAAAGACGATGATGACAAATCTAGACCCGGGG
AGCGCCCCTTCCAGTGTCGCATTTGCATGCGGAACTTTTCGACCACGACCAAGCTTAACGTGCATACCCG
TACTCATACCGGTGAAAAACCGTTTCAGTGTCGGATCTGTATGCGAAATTTCTCCAGGGCCGACAACTTG
CTGAGGCATCTACGTACGCACACCGGCGAGAAGCCATTCCAATGCCGAATATGCATGCGCAACTTCAGTC
AGAGCACGAGCCTGCAGCGCCACCTAAAAACCCACCTGAGGGGATCCTCTGCACAGTAGTAACTAGAGAC
TAGAAAAAGGCCGACAAGTCCCGCTCCGCTGAAGATCCTGGCGTAATAGCGAAGAGGCCCGCACCGATCG
CCCTTCCCAACAGTTGCGCAGCCTGAATGGCGAATGGG
[124 nt withheld, positions 459-582]
CGCCGGCTTTCCCCGTCAA
