[The description below was written by a language model from this plasmid's Addgene catalogue record.]
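Description:
xylt1_L (OZ509) is a low-copy bacterial plasmid built on the MG414 backbone (about 5.5 kb without insert) that carries an engineered zinc finger array directed at the zebrafish gene xylt1 (xylosyltransferase 1). It is selected with kanamycin and is meant to be maintained in a host that supplies the lacIq allele of the lac repressor, such as XL1 Blue, which implies that expression from the backbone is under lac-type control. However, the record does not name the promoter, the origin of replication or any other backbone features. The insert is roughly 270 bp, flanked by XbaI and BamHI sites that both remain intact, so the array can be excised as a cassette.

The plasmid contains no xylt1 sequence. It encodes only the DNA-binding module that recognises the "left" 9-bp half-site of a chosen target in that gene. The array came out of the OPEN (Oligomerized Pool Engineering) selection approach and gave about 6.5-fold activation on its half-site in a bacterial two-hybrid assay. To make a working nuclease, the zinc finger insert must be subcloned into a separate expression vector that fuses it to the FokI cleavage domain. It must then be paired with the complementary right-half construct, xylt1_R (OZ508), so that the two FokI domains dimerise at the locus and produce a double-strand break. The intended use is targeted mutagenesis of xylt1 in zebrafish, but the depositor notes that the array had not yet been tested for nuclease activity at the endogenous site.
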