Addgene plasmid #27184: xylt1_L (OZ509)
Depositing lab: Keith Joung. Depositing organization: Massachusetts General Hospital. Publication: Rapid "open-source" engineering of customized zinc-finger nucleases for highly efficient gene modification. Maeder ML, Thibodeau-Beganny S, Osiak A, Wright DA, Anthony RM, Eichtinger M, Jiang T, Foley JE, Winfrey RJ, Townsend JA, Unger-Wallace E, Sander JD, Muller-Lerch F, Fu F, Pearlberg J, Goebel C, Dassie JP, Pruett-Miller SM, Porteus MH, Sgroi DC, Iafrate AJ, Dobbs D, McCray PB, Cathomen T, Voytas DF, Joung JK. Mol Cell. 2008 Jul 25. 31(2):294-301. 10.1016/j.molcel.2008.06.016 PubMed 18657511.
Backbone
  Vector backbone: MG414
  Backbone size w/o insert (bp): 5493
  Vector type: Zebrafish Targeting
Growth in bacteria
  Bacterial resistance: Kanamycin, 50 μg/mL
  Growth temperature: 37°C
  Growth strain: XL1 Blue
  Growth instructions: Requires a bacterial strain such as XL1 Blue, that expresses the lacIq allele of lac repressor
  Copy number: Low Copy
Gene/Insert
  Gene/Insert name: Zinc finger array targeting xylt1 (alt names: xylosyltransferase 1; OZ509)
  Species: D. rerio (zebrafish)
  Insert size (bp): 270
  GenBank ID: ENSDARG00000061248
  Entrez Gene: xylt1
  Cloning method: Restriction Enzyme; 5′ cloning site XbaI (not destroyed); 3′ cloning site BamHI (not destroyed)
  Sequencing primers: 5′ OK.61 GGGTAGTACGATGACGGAACCTGTC
Terms and licenses: Academic/Nonprofit Terms; Industry Terms: Not Available to Industry
Depositor comments: This plasmid encodes a zinc finger array targeting half of a target sequence in the zebrafish gene xylt1 (see below). Please note that this plasmid does NOT contain the xylt1 sequence. Users must order the complementary plasmid xylt1_R (OZ508) [Addgene plasmid 27185] in order to create a zinc finger nuclease (ZFN) pair to introduce targeted mutations into this specific zebrafish gene. Users will also need to clone the zinc finger (ZF) insert of this plasmid into a zinc finger nuclease (ZFN) vector to express a FOKI fusion product. Examples of possible ZFN expression vectors that can be used are: pST1374 (Addgene plasmid 13426), pMLM290 (Addgene plasmid 21872), pMLM292 (Addgene plasmid 21873), pMLM800 (Addgene plasmid 27202) and pMLM802 (Addgene plasmid 27203). This zinc finger array was tested for binding activity to the sequence 5'-GTAGAGGGT-3' in a bacterial two hybrid assay, and resulted in 6.48 fold activation. However, this array has not yet been tested for activity as a zinc finger nuclease (i.e. for its ability to induce mutations at the intended locus). Scientists using this zinc finger array in a publication should notify and acknowledge NIH grant number R01 GM088040 in the publication. Other Articles: "Oligomerized pool engineering (OPEN): an 'open-source' protocol for making customized zinc-finger arrays." Maeder ML et al. (Nat Protoc. 2009 Sept 17. 4(10):1471-1501. Pubmed ID: 19798082 "Targeted mutagenesis in zebrafish using customized zinc-finger nucleases." Foley JE et al. (Nat Protoc. 2009 Dec 3. 4(12):1855-1867. Pubmed ID: 20010934
How to cite: xylt1_L (OZ509) was a gift from Keith Joung (Addgene plasmid # 27184 ; http://n2t.net/addgene:27184 ; RRID:Addgene_27184)
